Addgene plasmid #149022: pGBW-m4046310
Purpose: Yeast Expression plasmid for SARS-CoV-2 M (membrane)
Depositing lab: Ginkgo Bioworks & Benjie Chen. Depositing organization: Ginkgo Bioworks.
Backbone
  Vector backbone: AmpR; 2u URA3
  Backbone size w/o insert (bp): 4078
  Vector type: Yeast Expression
  Selectable markers: URA3
Growth in bacteria
  Bacterial resistance: Ampicillin, 100 μg/mL
  Growth temperature: 37°C
  Growth strain: DH5alpha
  Copy number: High Copy
Gene/Insert
  Gene/Insert name: SARS-CoV-2 M (membrane) (alt names: membrane glycoprotein; M protein)
  Species: S. cerevisiae (budding yeast); Severe acute respiratory syndrome coronavirus 2
  Insert size (bp): 662
  Mutation: wt
  Entrez Gene: M (a.k.a. GU280_gp05)
  Promoter: pTEF1
  Tag / fusion protein: Cleavable thrombin;MBP (C terminal on backbone)
  Cloning method: Unknown
Resource information
  A portion of this plasmid was derived from a plasmid made by: GinkgoBioworks
Depositor comments: NCBI Reference Sequence: YP_009724393.1. Created by gene synthesis with Not1 site. NGS used for QC was performed by Ginkgo and may not fully cover the entire plasmid.
How to cite: pGBW-m4046310 was a gift from Ginkgo Bioworks & Benjie Chen (Addgene plasmid # 149022 ; http://n2t.net/addgene:149022 ; RRID:Addgene_149022)
