[The description below was written by a language model from this plasmid's Addgene catalogue record and pLannotate feature annotations shown in this document.]
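Description:
pGBW-m4046310 is a yeast episomal expression plasmid built to produce the SARS-CoV-2 membrane (M) glycoprotein in Saccharomyces cerevisiae. It is a shuttle vector. In E. coli it replicates from a high-copy ColE1/pUC-type origin and is selected with ampicillin through a β-lactamase gene, which the annotation shows driven by a cat promoter. In yeast it is maintained by the 2μ origin and selected by uracil prototrophy via the URA3 marker, which can also be counterselected with 5-FOA. The bacterial module is insulated by short phage T3 and T7 early terminators and a tonB terminator. A small rop annotation sits next to AmpR, although the record lists the plasmid as high copy.

The expression cassette uses the constitutive TEF1 promoter to drive the wild-type M coding sequence. This sequence was made by gene synthesis, and the listing of budding yeast alongside the virus as species may reflect adaptation to the host, though the record does not say so explicitly. M is fused at its C terminus to E. coli maltose-binding protein (malE) through a thrombin-cleavable linker supplied by the backbone, and transcription ends at a CYC1 terminator. The MBP moiety can aid solubility and allows amylose affinity purification, after which thrombin cleavage can release the viral protein. M is the envelope component central to virion assembly, so the plasmid suits recombinant production and purification of M, or functional and interaction studies in yeast. The depositor notes that the sequencing used for quality control may not cover the entire plasmid. The annotated full sequence is 6,502 nt, noticeably more than the sum of the listed backbone and insert sizes. The MBP fusion partner may account for part of that gap.
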