Features (pLannotate 1.2.2; 14 found; start..end, strand, type, name):
     10..417     +  promoter       TEF1 promoter: S. cerevisiae TEF1; promoter for EF-1α
    431..1096    +  CDS            VME1_SARS2: Experimental evidence at protein level: Swiss-Prot protein existence level 1. Component of the viral envelope that plays a central role in virus morphogenesis and assembly via its interactions with other viral proteins (By similarity). Regulates the localization of S protein at cis-Golgi, the place of virus budding (PubMed:33229438). May act by binding cytoplasmic c-terminus of S (PubMed:33229438). From Severe acute respiratory syndrome coronavirus 2 (2019-nCoV) (SARS-CoV-2).
   1112..2212    +  CDS            malE (fragment): MALE_ECO57 - Experimental evidence at protein level: Swiss-Prot protein existence level 1. Part of the ABC transporter complex MalEFGK involved in maltose/maltodextrin import. Binds maltose and higher maltodextrins. From Escherichia coli O157:H7.
   2241..2413    +  terminator     CYC1 terminator (fragment): S. cerevisiae CYC1; transcription terminator for CYC1
   2449..2625    +  promoter       URA3 promoter (fragment): S. cerevisiae URA3
   2626..3429    +  CDS            URA3: orotidine-5'-phosphate decarboxylase, required for uracil biosynthesis; S. cerevisiae URA3; yeast auxotrophic marker, counterselectable with 5-fluoroorotic acid (5-FOA)
   3512..4494    -  rep_origin     2μ ori: yeast 2μ plasmid origin of replication
   4572..4601    +  terminator     T3Te terminator: phage T3 early transcription terminator
   4623..5210    +  rep_origin     ori: high-copy-number ColE1/pMB1/pBR322/pUC origin of replication
   5222..5249    -  terminator     T7Te terminator: phage T7 early transcription terminator
   5273..5464    -  CDS            rop: Rop protein, which maintains plasmids at low copy number; rop
   5465..6325    -  CDS            AmpR: β-lactamase; bla; confers resistance to ampicillin, carbenicillin, and related antibiotics
   6326..6428    -  promoter       cat promoter: promoter of the E. coli cat gene encoding chloramphenicol acetyltransferase
   6429..6460    -  terminator     tonB terminator: bidirectional E. coli tonB-P14 transcription terminator
>Addgene plasmid #149022 | pGBW-m4046310 | depositor full sequence | sequence record 291475 | Full Sequence
GCGGCCGCCCCACACACCATAGCTTCAAAATGTTTCTACTCCTTTTTTACTCTTCCAGATTTTCTCGGAC
TCCGCGCATCGCCGTACCACTTCAAAACACCCAAGCACAGCATACTAAATTTCCCCTCTTTCTTCCTCTA
GGGTGTCGTTAATTACCCGTACTAAAGGTTTGGAAAAGAAAAAAGAGACCGCCTCGTTTCTTTTTCTTCG
TCGAAAAAGGCAATAAAAATTTTTATCACGTTTCTTTTTCTTGAAAATTTTTTTTTTTGATTTTTTTCTC
TTTCGATGACCTCCCATTGATATTTAAGTTAATAAACGGTCTTCAATTTCTCAAGTTTCAGTTTCATTTT
TCTTGTTCTATTACAACTTTTTTTACTTCTTGCTCATTAGAAAGAAAGCATAGCAATCTAATCTAAGTTT
TAATTACAAAATGGCAGATTCCAACGGTACTATTACCGTTGAAGAGCTTAAAAAGCTCCTTGAACAATGG
AACCTAGTAATAGGTTTCCTATTCCTTACATGGATTTGTCTTCTACAATTTGCCTATGCCAACAGGAATA
GGTTTTTGTATATAATTAAGTTAATTTTCCTCTGGCTGTTATGGCCAGTAACTTTAGCTTGTTTTGTGCT
TGCTGCTGTTTACAGAATAAATTGGATCACCGGTGGAATTGCTATCGCAATGGCTTGTCTTGTAGGCTTG
ATGTGGCTCAGCTACTTCATTGCTTCTTTCAGACTGTTTGCGCGTACGCGTTCCATGTGGTCATTCAATC
CAGAAACTAACATTCTTCTCAACGTGCCACTCCATGGCACTATTCTGACCAGACCGCTTCTAGAAAGTGA
ACTCGTAATCGGAGCTGTGATCCTTCGTGGACATCTTCGTATTGCTGGACACCATCTAGGACGCTGTGAC
ATCAAGGACCTGCCTAAAGAAATCACTGTTGCTACATCACGAACGCTTTCTTATTACAAATTGGGAGCTT
CGCAGCGTGTAGCAGGTGACTCAGGTTTTGCTGCATACAGTCGCTACAGGATTGGCAACTATAAATTAAA
CACAGACCATTCCAGTAGCAGTGACAATATTGCTTTGCTTGTACAGCTCGTGCCGAGAGGTTCTAAAATC
GAGGAAGGTAAGCTAGTCATTTGGATAAATGGAGATAAGGGTTACAACGGTTTGGCAGAAGTAGGCAAGA
AATTTGAAAAGGACACAGGTATCAAGGTGACGGTTGAACATCCAGACAAGTTAGAAGAAAAATTCCCTCA
AGTTGCTGCTACTGGTGATGGTCCCGACATTATTTTCTGGGCCCACGATCGTTTTGGTGGATATGCTCAG
TCAGGTTTGCTGGCTGAGATCACCCCAGACAAGGCCTTCCAAGATAAATTGTACCCATTCACTTGGGATG
CTGTCAGATACAACGGTAAGCTTATAGCATATCCAATTGCTGTTGAAGCCTTATCGTTGATCTACAATAA
GGACTTGTTACCTAACCCACCAAAGACATGGGAAGAAATTCCAGCTTTGGATAAAGAGCTAAAGGCCAAG
GGAAAAAGCGCTTTGATGTTTAACTTACAAGAACCTTATTTCACCTGGCCATTAATCGCTGCTGACGGTG
GTTACGCATTTAAATACGAAAACGGTAAGTATGACATTAAGGATGTCGGCGTTGATAATGCTGGTGCAAA
GGCTGGTTTGACCTTCTTGGTTGATTTAATAAAGAATAAACACATGAACGCTGACACTGACTACTCTATC
GCCGAAGCCGCTTTCAACAAGGGTGAAACTGCTATGACCATAAATGGTCCATGGGCCTGGAGTAACATTG
ATACTTCTAAAGTAAACTATGGTGTCACTGTTTTGCCTACATTCAAAGGCCAACCATCCAAGCCCTTTGT
CGGTGTTCTATCCGCTGGCATCAATGCTGCTTCTCCAAACAAGGAGCTAGCTAAAGAATTTTTGGAAAAT
TACTTGTTAACTGACGAAGGTTTGGAGGCCGTTAACAAGGACAAGCCATTGGGTGCTGTCGCTTTGAAAT
CTTACGAAGAAGAATTGGCTAAGGATCCCAGAATTGCCGCTACCATGGAGAACGCCCAAAAGGGTGAAAT
TATGCCAAACATCCCACAAATGTCAGCCTTCTGGTACGCAGTTAGGACTGCCGTGATTAATGCTGCTTCC
GGTAGACAAACCGTCGACGAAGCATTAAAAGATGCTCAAACGTAAACAGGCCCCTTTTCCTTTGTCGATA
TCATGTAATTAGTTATGTCACGCTTACATTCACGCCCTCCTCCCACATCCGCTCTAACCGAAAAGGAAGG
AGTTAGACAACCTGAAGTCTAGGTCCCTATTTATTTTTTTTAATAGTTATGTTAGTATTAAGAACGTTAT
TTATATTTCAAATTTTTCTTTTTTTTCTGTACAAAGCGGCCGCCGAACCACTAGTGCACTGCAGTACACG
GTTTCCTTGAAATTTTTTTGATTCGGTAATCTCCGAACAGAAGGAAGAACGAAGGAAGGAGCACAGACTT
AGATTGGTATATATACGCATATGTAGTGTTGAAGAAACATGAAATTGCCCAGTATTCTTAACCCAACTGC
ACAGAACAAAAACGTGCAGGAAACGAAGATAAATCATGTCGAAAGCTACATATAAGGAACGTGCTGCTAC
TCATCCTAGTCCTGTTGCTGCCAAGCTATTTAATATCATGCACGAAAAGCAAACAAACTTGTGTGCTTCA
TTGGATGTTCGTACCACCAAGGAATTACTGGAGTTAGTTGAAGCATTAGGTCCCAAAATTTGTTTACTAA
AAACACATGTGGATATCTTGACTGATTTTTCCATGGAGGGCACAGTTAAGCCGCTAAAGGCATTATCCGC
CAAGTACAATTTTTTACTCTTCGAGGACAGAAAATTTGCTGACATTGGTAATACAGTCAAATTGCAGTAC
TCTGCGGGTGTATACAGAATAGCAGAATGGGCAGACATTACGAATGCACACGGTGTGGTGGGCCCAGGTA
TTGTTAGCGGTTTGAAGCAGGCGGCAGAAGAAGTAACAAAGGAACCTAGAGGCCTTTTGATGTTAGCAGA
ATTGTCATGCAAGGGCTCCCTATCTACTGGAGAATATACTAAGGGTACTGTTGACATTGCGAAGAGCGAC
AAAGATTTTGTTATCGGCTTTATTGCTCAAAGAGACATGGGTGGAAGAGATGAAGGTTACGATTGGTTGA
TTATGACACCCGGTGTGGGTTTAGATGACAAGGGAGATGCATTGGGTCAACAGTATAGAACCGTGGATGA
TGTGGTTTCTACAGGATCTGACATTATTATTGTTGGAAGAGGACTATTTGCAAAGGGAAGGGATGCTAAG
GTAGAGGGTGAACGTTACAGAAAAGCAGGCTGGGAAGCATATTTGAGAAGATGCGGCCAGCAAAACTAAA
AAACTGTATTATAAGTAAATGCATGTATACTAAACTCACAAATTAGAGCTTCAATTTAATTATATCAGTT
ATTACCCGAGTAACGAAGCATCTGTGCTTCATTTTGTAGAACAAAAATGCAACGCGAGAGCGCTAATTTT
TCAAACAAAGAATCTGAGCTGCATTTTTACAGAACAGAAATGCAACGCGAAAGCGCTATTTTACCAACGA
AGAATCTGTGCTTCATTTTTGTAAAACAAAAATGCAACGCGAGAGCGCTAATTTTTCAAACAAAGAATCT
GAGCTGCATTTTTACAGAACAGAAATGCAACGCGAGAGCGCTATTTTACCAACAAAGAATCTATACTTCT
TTTTTGTTCTACAAAAATGCATCCCGAGAGCGCTATTTTTCTAACAAAGCATCTTAGATTACTTTTTTTC
TCCTTTGTGCGCTCTATAATGCAGTCTCTTGATAACTTTTTGCACTGTAGGTCCGTTAAGGTTAGAAGAA
GGCTACTTTGGTGTCTATTTTCTCTTCCATAAAAAAAGCCTGACTCCACTTCCCGCGTTTACTGATTACT
AGCGAAGCTGCGGGTGCATTTTTTCAAGATAAAGGCATCCCCGATTATATTCTATACCGATGTGGATTGC
GCATACTTTGTGAACAGAAAGTGATAGCGTTGATGATTCTTCATTGGTCAGAAAATTATGAACGGTTTCT
TCTATTTTGTCTCTATATACTACGTATAGGAAATGTTTACATTTTCGTATTGTTTTCGATTCACTCTATG
AATAGTTCTTACTACAATTTTTTTGTCTAAAGAGTAATACTAGAGATAAACATAAAAAATGTAGAGGTCG
AGTTTAGATGCAAGTTCAAGGAGCGAAAGGTGGATGGGTAGGTTATATAGGGATATAGCACAGAGATATA
TAGCAAAGAGATACTTTTGAGCAATGTTTGTGGAAGCGGTATTCGCAATATTTTAGTAGCTCGTTACAGT
CCGGTGCGTTTTTGGTTTTTTGAAAGTGCGTCATCAGAGCGCTTTTGGTTTTCAAAAGCGCTCTGAAGTT
CCTATACTTTCTAGCTAGAGAATAGGAACTTCCCGAGCGGCCGCGTGTTACAAGCTTGACTCCAGCGTAA
CTGGACTGCAATCAACTCACTGGCTCACCTTCACGGGTGGGCCTTTCTTCGGTAGAAAATCAAAGGATCT
TCTTGAGATCCTTTTTTTCTGCGCGTAATCTGCTGCTTGCAAACAAAAAAACCACCGCTACCAGCGGTGG
TTTGTTTGCCGGATCAAGAGCTACCAACTCTTTTTCCGAGGTAACTGGCTTCAGCAGAGCGCAGATACCA
AATACTGTTCTTCTAGTGTAGCCGTAGTTAGGCCACCACTTCAAGAACTCTGTAGCACCGCCTACATACC
TCGCTCTGCTAATCCTGTTACCAGTGGCTGCTGCCAGTGGCGATAAGTCGTGTCTTACCGGGTTGGACTC
AAGACGATAGTTACCGGATAAGGCGCAGCGGTCGGGCTGAACGGGGGGTTCGTGCACACAGCCCAGCTTG
GAGCGAACGACCTACACCGAACTGAGATACCTACAGCGTGAGCTATGAGAAAGCGCCACGCTTCCCGAAG
GGAGAAAGGCGGACAGGTATCCGGTAAGCGGCAGGGTCGGAACAGGAGAGCGCACGAGGGAGCTTCCAGG
GGTAAACGCCTGGTATCTTTATAGTCCTGTCGGGTTTCGCCACCTCTGACTTGAGCATCGATTTTTGTGA
TGCTCGTCAGGGGGGCGGAGCCTATGGAAAAACGCCAGCAACGCAGAAAGGCCCACCCGAAGGTGAGCCA
GGTGATTACATTTGGGCCCTCATCAGAGGTTTTCACCGTCATCACCGAAACGCGCGAGGCAGCTGCGGTA
AAGCTCATCAGCGTGGTCGTGAAGCGATTCACAGATGTCTGCCTGTTCATCCGCGTCCAGCTCGTTGAGT
TTCTCCAGAAGCGTTAATGTCTGGCTTCTGATAAAGCGGGCCATGTTAAGGGCGGTTTTTTCCTGTTTGG
TCACTTACCAATGCTTAATCAGTGAGGCACCTATCTCAGCGATCTGTCTATTTCGTTCATCCATAGTTGC
CTGACTCCCCGTCGTGTAGATAACTACGATGCGGGAGGGCTTACCATCTGGCCCCAGTGCTGCAATGATA
CCGCGAGACCCACGCTCACCGGCTCCAGATTTATCAGCAATAAACCAGCCAGCCGGGAGGGCCGAGCGCA
GAAGTGATCCTGCAACTTTATCCGCCTCCATCCAGTCTATTAATTGTTGCCGGGAAGCTAGAGTAAGTAG
TTCGCCAGTTAATAGTTTGCGCAACGTTGTTGCCATTGCTACAGGCATCGTGGTGTCACGCTCGTCGTTT
GGTATGGCTTCATTCAGCTCCGGTTCCCAACGATCAAGGCGAGTTACATGATCCCCCATGTTGTGCAAAA
AAGCGGTTAGCTCCTTCGGTCCTCCGATCGTTGCCAGAAGTAAGTTGGCCGCAGTGTTATCACTCATGGT
TATGGCAGCACTGCATAATTCTCTTACTGTCATGCCATCCGTGAGATGCTTTTCTGTGACTGGTGAGTAC
TCAACCAAGTCATTCTGAGAATAGTGTATGCGGCGACCGAGTTGCTCTTGCCCGGCGTCAATACGGGATA
ATACCGCGCCACATAGCAGAACTTTAAAAGTGCTCATCATTGGAAAACGTTCTTCGGGGCGTAAACTCTC
AAGGATCTTACCGCTGTTGAGATCCAGTTCGATGTAACCCACTCGTGCACCCAACTGATCTTCAGCATCT
TTTACTTTCACCAGCGTTTCTGGGTGAGCAAAAACAGGAAGGCAAAATGCCGCAAAAAAGGGAATAAGGG
CGACACGGAAATGTTGAATACTCATTTTAGCTTCCTTAGCTCCTGAAAATCTCGATAACTCAAAAAATAC
GCCCGGTAGTGATCTTATTTCATTATGGTGAAAGTTGGAACCTCTTACGTGCCGATCAAGTCAAAAGCCT
CCGGTCGGAGGCTTTTGACTTTCTGCTATGGAGGTCAGGTATGATTTAAATGGTCAGTTAGA
