>Addgene plasmid #149022 | pGBW-m4046310 | addgene partial sequence | sequence record 297774 | Ginkgo NGS Result
GCGGCCGCCCCACACACCATAGCTTCAAAATGTTTCTACTCCTTTTTTACTCTTCCAGATTTTCTCGGAC
TCCGCGCATCGCCGTACCACTTCAAAACACCCAAGCACAGCATACTAAATTTCCCCTCTTTCTTCCTCTA
GGGTGTCGTTAATTACCCGTACTAAAGGTTTGGAAAAGAAAAAAGAGACCGCCTCGTTTCTTTTTCTTCG
TCGAAAAAGGCAATAAAAATTTTTATCACGTTTCTTTTTCTTGAAAATTTTTTTTTTTGATTTTTTTCTC
TTTCGATGACCTCCCATTGATATTTAAGTTAATAAACGGTCTTCAATTTCTCAAGTTTCAGTTTCATTTT
TCTTGTTCTATTACAACTTTTTTTACTTCTTGCTCATTAGAAAGAAAGCATAGCAATCTAATCTAAGTTT
TAATTACAAAATGGCAGATTCCAACGGTACTATTACCGTTGAAGAGCTTAAAAAGCTCCTTGAACAATGG
AACCTAGTAATAGGTTTCCTATTCCTTACATGGATTTGTCTTCTACAATTTGCCTATGCCAACAGGAATA
GGTTTTTGTATATAATTAAGTTAATTTTCCTCTGGCTGTTATGGCCAGTAACTTTAGCTTGTTTTGTGCT
TGCTGCTGTTTACAGAATAAATTGGATCACCGGTGGAATTGCTATCGCAATGGCTTGTCTTGTAGGCTTG
ATGTGGCTCAGCTACTTCATTGCTTCTTTCAGACTGTTTGCGCGTACGCGTTCCATGTGGTCATTCAATC
CAGAAACTAACATTCTTCTCAACGTGCCACTCCATGGCACTATTCTGACCAGACCGCTTCTAGAAAGTGA
ACTCGTAATCGGAGCTGTGATCCTTCGTGGACATCTTCGTATTGCTGGACACCATCTAGGACGCTGTGAC
ATCAAGGACCTGCCTAAAGAAATCACTGTTGCTACATCACGAACGCTTTCTTATTACAAATTGGGAGCTT
CGCAGCGTGTAGCAGGTGACTCAGGTTTTGCTGCATACAGTCGCTACAGGATTGGCAACTATAAATTAAA
CACAGACCATTCCAGTAGCAGTGACAATATTGCTTTGCTTGTACAGCTCGTGCCGAGAGGTTCTAAAATC
GAGGAAGGTAAGCTAGTCATTTGGATAAATGGAGATAAGGGTTACAACGGTTTGGCAGAAGTAGGCAAGA
AATTTGAAAAGGACACAGGTATCAAGGTGACGGTTGAACATCCAGACAAGTTAGAAGAAAAATTCCCTCA
AGTTGCTGCTACTGGTGATGGTCCCGACATTATTTTCTGGGCCCACGATCGTTTTGGTGGATATGCTCAG
TCAGGTTTGCTGGCTGAGATCACCCCAGACAAGGCCTTCCAAGATAAATTGTACCCATTCACTTGGGATG
CTGTCAGATACAACGGTAAGCTTATAGCATATCCAATTGCTGTTGAAGCCTTATCGTTGATCTACAATAA
GGACTTGTTACCTAACCCACCAAAGACATGGGAAGAAATTCCAGCTTTGGATAAAGAGCTAAAGGCCAAG
GGAAAAAGCGCTTTGATGTTTAACTTACAAGAACCTTATTTCACCTGGCCATTAATCGCTGCTGACGGTG
GTTACGCATTTAAATACGAAAACGGTAAGTATGACATTAAGGATGTCGGCGTTGATAATGCTGGTGCAAA
GGCTGGTTTGACCTTCTTGGTTGATTTAATAAAGAATAAACACATGAACGCTGACACTGACTACTCTATC
GCCGAAGCCGCTTTCAACAAGGGTGAAACTGCTATGACCATAAATGGTCCATGGGCCTGGAGTAACATTG
ATACTTCTAAAGTAAACTATGGTGTCACTGTTTTGCCTACATTCAAAGGCCAACCATCCAAGCCCTTTGT
CGGTGTTCTATCCGCTGGCATCAATGCTGCTTCTCCAAACAAGGAGCTAGCTAAAGAATTTTTGGAAAAT
TACTTGTTAACTGACGAAGGTTTGGAGGCCGTTAACAAGGACAAGCCATTGGGTGCTGTCGCTTTGAAAT
CTTACGAAGAAGAATTGGCTAAGGATCCCAGAATTGCCGCTACCATGGAGAACGCCCAAAAGGGTGAAAT
TATGCCAAACATCCCACAAATGTCAGCCTTCTGGTACGCAGTTAGGACTGCCGTGATTAATGCTGCTTCC
GGTAGACAAACCGTCGACGAAGCATTAAAAGATGCTCAAACGTAAACAGGCCCCTTTTCCTTTGTCGATA
TCATGTAATTAGTTATGTCACGCTTACATTCACGCCCTCCTCCCACATCCGCTCTAACCGAAAAGGAAGG
AGTTAGACAACCTGAAGTCTAGGTCCCTATTTATTTTTTTTAATAGTTATGTTAGTATTAAGAACGTTAT
TTATATTTCAAATTTTTCTTTTTTTTCTGTACAAAGCGGCCGCCGAACCACTAGTGCACTGCAGTACACG
GTTTCCTTGAAATTTTTTTGATTCGGTAATCTCCGAACAGAAGGAAGAACGAAGGAAGGAGCACAGACTT
AGATTGGTATATATACGCATATGTAGTGTTGAAGAAACATGAAATTGCCCAGTATTCTTAACCCAACTGC
ACAGAACAAAAACGTGCAGGAAACGAAGATAAATCATGTCGAAAGCTACATATAAGGAACGTGCTGCTAC
TCATCCTAGTCCTGTTGCTGCCAAGCTATTTAATATCATGCACGAAAAGCAAACAAACTTGTGTGCTTCA
TTGGATGTTCGTACCACCAAGGAATTACTGGAGTTAGTTGAAGCATTAGGTCCCAAAATTTGTTTACTAA
AAACACATGTGGATATCTTGACTGATTTTTCCATGGAGGGCACAGTTAAGCCGCTAAAGGCATTATCCGC
CAAGTACAATTTTTTACTCTTCGAGGACAGAAAATTTGCTGACATTGGTAATACAGTCAAATTGCAGTAC
TCTGCGGGTGTATACAGAATAGCAGAATGGGCAGACATTACGAATGCACACGGTGTGGTGGGCCCAGGTA
TTGTTAGCGGTTTGAAGCAGGCGGCAGAAGAAGTAACAAAGGAACCTAGAGGCCTTTTGATGTTAGCAGA
ATTGTCATGCAAGGGCTCCCTATCTACTGGAGAATATACTAAGGGTACTGTTGACATTGCGAAGAGCGAC
AAAGATTTTGTTATCGGCTTTATTGCTCAAAGAGACATGGGTGGAAGAGATGAAGGTTACGATTGGTTGA
TTATGACACCCGGTGTGGGTTTAGATGACAAGGGAGATGCATTGGGTCAACAGTATAGAACCGTGGATGA
TGTGGTTTCTACAGGATCTGACATTATTATTGTTGGAAGAGGACTATTTGCAAAGGGAAGGGATGCTAAG
GTAGAGGGTGAACGTTACAGAAAAGCAGGCTGGGAAGCATATTTGAGAAGATGCGGCCAGCAAAACTAAA
AAACTGTATTATAAGTAAATGCATGTATACTAAACTCACAAATTAGAGCTTCAATTTAATTATATCAGTT
ATTACCCGAGTAACGAAGCATCTGTGCTTCATTTTGTAGAACAAAAATGCAACGCGAGAGCGCTAATTTT
TCAAACAAAGAATCTGAGCTGCATTTTTACAGAACAGAAATGCAACGCGAAAGCGCTATTTTACCAACGA
AGAATCTGTGCTTCATTTTTGTAAAACAAAAATGCAACGCGAGAGCGCTAATTTTTCAAACAAAGAATCT
GAGCTGCATTTTTACAGAACAGAAATGCAACGCGAGAGCGCTATTTTACCAACAAAGAATCTATACGCGC
TATTTTTCTAACAAAGCATCTTAGATTACTTTTTTTCTCCTTTGTGCGCTCTATAATGCAGTCTCTTGAT
AACTTTTTGCACTGTAGGTCCGTTAAGGTTAGAAGAAGGCTACTTTGGTGTCTATTTTCTCTTCCATAAA
AAAAGCCTGACTCCACTTCCCGCGTTTACTGATTACTAGCGAAGCTGCGGGTGCATTTTTTCAAGATAAA
GGCATCCCCGATTATATTCTATACCGATGTGGATTGCGCATACTTTGTGAACAGAAAGTGATAGCGTTGA
TGATTCTTCATTGGTCAGAAAATTATGAACGGTTTCTTCTATTTTGTCTCTATATACTACGTATAGGAAA
TGTTTACATTTTCGTATTGTTTTCGATTCACTCTATGAATAGTTCTTACTACAATTTTTTTGTCTAAAGA
GTAATACTAGAGATAAACATAAAAAATGTAGAGGTCGAGTTTAGATGCAAGTTCAAGGAGCGAAAGGTGG
ATGGGTAGGTTATATAGGGATATAGCACAGAGATATATAGCAAAGAGATACTTTTGAGCAATGTTTGTGG
AAGCGGTATTCGCAATATTTTAGTAGCTCGTTACAGTCCGGTGCGTTTTTGGTTTTTTGAAAGTGCGTCA
TCAGAGCGCTTTTGGTTTTCAAAAGCGCTCTGAAGTTCCTATACTTTCTAGCTAGAGAATAGGAACTTCC
CGAGCGGCCGCGTGTTACAAGCTTGACTCCAGCGTAACTGGACTGCAATCAACTCACTGGCTCACCTTCA
CGGGTGGGCCTTTCTTCGGTAGAAAATCAAAGGATCTTCTTGAGATCCTTTTTTTCTGCGCGTAATCTGC
TGCTTGCAAACAAAAAAACCACCGCTACCAGCGGTGGTTTGTTTGCCGGATCAAGAGCTACCAACTCTTT
TTCCGAGGTAACTGGCTTCAGCAGAGCGCAGATACCAAATACTGTTCTTCTAGTGTAGCCGTAGTTAGGC
CACCACTTCAAGAACTCTGTAGCACCGCCTACATACCTCGCTCTGCTAATCCTGTTACCAGTGGCTGCTG
CCAGTGGCGATAAGTCGTGTCTTACCGGGTTGGACTCAAGACGATAGTTACCGGATAAGGCGCAGCGGTC
GGGCTGAACGGGGGGTTCGTGCACACAGCCCAGCTTGGAGCGAACGACCTACACCGAACTGAGATACCTA
CAGCGTGAGCTATGAGAAAGCGCCACGCTTCCCGAAGGGAGAAAGGCGGACAGGTATCCGGTAAGCGGCA
GGGTCGGAACAGGAGAGCGCACGAGGGAGCTTCCAGGGGTAAACGCCTGGTATCTTTATAGTCCTGTCGG
GTTTCGCCACCTCTGACTTGAGCATCGATTTTTGTGATGCTCGTCAGGGGGGCGGAGCCTATGGAAAAAC
GCCAGCAACGCAGAAAGGCCCACCCGAAGGTGAGCCAGGTGATTACATTTGGGCCCTCATCAGAGGTTTT
CACCGTCATCACCGAAACGCGCGAGGCAGCTGCGGTAAAGCTCATCAGCGTGGTCGTGAAGCGATTCACA
GATGTCTGCCTGTTCATCCGCGTCCAGCTCGTTGAGTTTCTCCAGAAGCGTTAATGTCTGGCTTCTGATA
AAGCGGGCCATGTTAAGGGCGGTTTTTTCCTGTTTGGTCACTTACCAATGCTTAATCAGTGAGGCACCTA
TCTCAGCGATCTGTCTATTTCGTTCATCCATAGTTGCCTGACTCCCCGTCGTGTAGATAACTACGATGCG
GGAGGGCTTACCATCTGGCCCCAGTGCTGCAATGATACCGCGAGACCCACGCTCACCGGCTCCAGATTTA
TCAGCAATAAACCAGCCAGCCGGGAGGGCCGAGCGCAGAAGTGATCCTGCAACTTTATCCGCCTCCATCC
AGTCTATTAATTGTTGCCGGGAAGCTAGAGTAAGTAGTTCGCCAGTTAATAGTTTGCGCAACGTTGTTGC
CATTGCTACAGGCATCGTGGTGTCACGCTCGTCGTTTGGTATGGCTTCATTCAGCTCCGGTTCCCAACGA
TCAAGGCGAGTTACATGATCCCCCATGTTGTGCAAAAAAGCGGTTAGCTCCTTCGGTCCTCCGATCGTTG
CCAGAAGTAAGTTGGCCGCAGTGTTATCACTCATGGTTATGGCAGCACTGCATAATTCTCTTACTGTCAT
GCCATCCGTGAGATGCTTTTCTGTGACTGGTGAGTACTCAACCAAGTCATTCTGAGAATAGTGTATGCGG
CGACCGAGTTGCTCTTGCCCGGCGTCAATACGGGATAATACCGCGCCACATAGCAGAACTTTAAAAGTGC
TCATCATTGGAAAACGTTCTTCGGGGCGTAAACTCTCAAGGATCTTACCGCTGTTGAGATCCAGTTCGAT
GTAACCCACTCGTGCACCCAACTGATCTTCAGCATCTTTTACTTTCACCAGCGTTTCTGGGTGAGCAAAA
ACAGGAAGGCAAAATGCCGCAAAAAAGGGAATAAGGGCGACACGGAAATGTTGAATACTCATTTTAGCTT
CCTTAGCTCCTGAAAATCTCGATAACTCAAAAAATACGCCCGGTAGTGATCTTATTTCATTATGGTGAAA
GTTGGAACCTCTTACGTGCCGATCAAGTCAAAAGCCTCCGGTCGGAGGCTTTTGACTTTCTGCTATGGAG
GTCAGGTATGATTTAAATGGTCAGTTAGA
